>Addgene plasmid #229495 | JD181 | addgene full sequence | sequence record 455848 | Addgene NGS Result
CTTCCCTCTAGTGGTCATAACAGCAGCTTCAGCTACCTCTCAATTCAAAAAACCCCTCAAGACCCGTTTA
GAGGCCCCAAGGGGTTATGCTATCAATCGTTGCGTTACACACACAAAAAACCAACACACATCCATCTTCG
ATGGATAGCGATTTTATTATCTAACTGCTGATCGAGTGTAGCCAGATCTCGTGAGGCTCCGGTGCCCGTC
AGTGGGCAGAGCGCACATCGCCCACAGTCCCCGAGAAGTTGGGGGGAGGGGTCGGCAATTGAACCGGTGC
CTAGAGAAGGTGGCGCGGGGTAAACTGGGAAAGTGATGTCGTGTACTGGCTCCGCCTTTTTCCCGAGGGT
GGGGGAGAACCGTATATAAGTGCACTAGTCGCCGTGAACGTTCTTTTTCGCAACGGGTTTGCCGCCAGAA
CACAGGTAAGTGCCGTGTGTGGTTCCCGCGGGCCTGGCCTCTTTACGGGTTATGGCCCTTGCGTGCCTTG
AATTACTTCCACCTGGCTGCAGTACGTGATTCTTGATCCCGAGCTTCGGGTTGGAAGTGGGTGGGAGAGT
TCGTGGCCTTGCGCTTAAGGAGCCCCTTCGCCTCGTGCTTGAGTTGTGGCCTGGCCTGGGCGCTGGGGCC
GCCGCGTGCGAATCTGGTGGCACCTTCGCGCCTGTCTCGCTGCTTTCGATAAGTCTCTAGCCATTTAAAA
TTTTTGATGACCTGCTGCGACGCTTTTTTTCTGGCAAGATAGTCTTGTAAATGCGGGCCAAGATCAGCAC
ACTGGTATTTCGGTTTTTGGGGCCGCGGGCGGCGACGGGGCCCGTGCGTCCCAGCGCACATGTTCGGCGA
GGCGGGGCCTGCGAGCGCGGCCACCGAGAATCGGACGGGGGGAGTCTCAAGCTGCCCGGCCTGCTCTGGT
GCCTGGCCTCGCGCCGCCGTGTATCGCCCCGCCCTGGGCGGCAAGGCTGGCCCGGTCGGCACCAGTTGCG
TGAGCGGAAAGATGGCCGCTTCCCGGCCCTGCTGCAGGGAGCACAAAATGGAGGACGCGGCGCTCGGGAG
AGCGGGCGGGTGAGTCACCCACACAAAGGAAAAGGGCCTTTCCGTCCTCAGCCGTCGCTTCATGTGACTC
CACGGAGTACCGGGCGCCGTCCAGGCACCTCGATTAGTTCTCCAGCTTTTGGAGTACGTCGTCTTTAGGT
TGGGGGGAGGGGTTTTATGCGATGGAGTTTCCCCACACTGAGTGGGTGGAGACTGAAGTTAGGCCAGCTT
GGCACTTGATGTAATTCTCCTTGGAATTTGCCCTTTTTGAGTTTGGATCTTGGTTCATTCTCAAGCCTCA
GACAGTGGTTCAAAGTTTTTTTCTTCCATTTCAGGTGTCGTGAAAACTACCCCTAAAAGCCAAAAGATCT
TTGTCGATCCTACCATCCACTCGACACACCCGCCAGCGGCCGCTGCCAAGCTTCCGAGCTCTCGAATTCA
TCTTGGCTGAGGAATCTTCTAACAATTTAGAGCTTAAAAACGCCCACGAGGCGGAGAACGAAATATCCAG
AGAGACGTTAGAAACGTTCAAAAACGTTCACCGGTAGGGCCACCATGGGCTCCAGTGAGCAGGAACTGAA
AGCCATTGTCAAAGATCTTGGTTGTGGGCCATATTTTTTGGGCACCTATGACAAGCGCTTTCCAGGCTTT
GTTTCTCCACACAAGCTCGCCTGCGCCATAGTCAATACGGCCGGTCGCGAGACTGGGGGCGTACACTGGA
TGGCCTTTGCCTGGAACCCGCACTCAAAAACATGCTACCTCTTTGAGCCCTTTGGCTTTTCTGACCAGCG
ACTCAAGCAGGTTTACCAGTTTGAGTACGAGTCACTCCTGCGCCGTAGCGCCATTGCTTCTTCCCCCGAC
CGCTGTATAACGCTGGAAAAGTCCACCCAAAGCGTACAGGGGCCCAACTCGGCCGCCTGTGGACTATTCT
GCTGCATGTTTCTCCACGCCTTTGCCAACTGGCCCCAAACTCCCATGGATCACAACCCCACCATGAACCT
TATTACCGGGGTACCCAACTCCATGCTCAACAGTCCCCAGGTACAGCCCACCCTGCGTCGCAACCAGGAA
CAGCTCTACAGCTTCCTGGAGCGCCACTCGCCCTACTTCCGCAGCCACAGTGCGCAGATTAGGAGCGCCA
CTTCTTTTTGTCACTTGAAAAACATGTAAGCTAGCTTGACTGACTGAGATACAGCGTACCTTCAGCTCAC
AGACATGATAAGATACATTGATGAGTTTGGACAAACCACAACTAGAATGCAGTGAAAAAAATGCTTTATT
TGTGAAATTTGTGATGCTATTGCTTTATTTGTAACCATTATAAGCTGCAATAAACAAGTTAACAACAACA
ATTGCATTCATTTTATGTTTCAGGTTCAGGGGGAGGTGTGGGAGGTTTTTTAAAGCAAGTAAAACCTCTA
CAAATGTGGTATTGGCCCATCTCTATCGGTATCGTAGCATAACCCCTTGGGGCCTCTAAACGGGTCTTGA
GGGGTTTTTTGTGCCCCTCGGGCCGGATTGCTATCTACCGGCATTGGCGCAGAAAAAAATGCCTGATGCG
ACGCTGCGCGTCTTATACTCCCACATATGCCAGATTCAGCAACGGATACGGCTTCCCCAACTTGCCCACT
TCCATACGTGTCCTCCTTACCAGAAATTTATCCTTAAGGTCGTCAGCTATCCTGCAGGCGATCTCTCGAT
TTCGATCAAGACATTCCTTTAATGGTCTTTTCTGGACACCACTAGGGGTCAGAAGTAGTTCATCAAACTT
TCTTCCCTCCCTAATCTCATTGGTTACCTTGGGCTATCGAAACTTAATTAACCAGTCAAGTCAGCTACTT
GGCGAGATCGACTTGTCTGGGTTTCGACTACGCTCAGAATTGCGTCAGTCAAGTTCGATCTGGTCCTTGC
TATTGCACCCGTTCTCCGATTACGAGTTTCATTTAAATCATGTGAGCAAAAGGCCAGCAAAAGGCCAGGA
ACCGTAAAAAGGCCGCGTTGCTGGCGTTTTTCCATAGGCTCCGCCCCCCTGACGAGCATCACAAAAATCG
ACGCTCAAGTCAGAGGTGGCGAAACCCGACAGGACTATAAAGATACCAGGCGTTTCCCCCTGGAAGCTCC
CTCGTGCGCTCTCCTGTTCCGACCCTGCCGCTTACCGGATACCTGTCCGCCTTTCTCCCTTCGGGAAGCG
TGGCGCTTTCTCATAGCTCACGCTGTAGGTATCTCAGTTCGGTGTAGGTCGTTCGCTCCAAGCTGGGCTG
TGTGCACGAACCCCCCGTTCAGCCCGACCGCTGCGCCTTATCCGGTAACTATCGTCTTGAGTCCAACCCG
GTAAGACACGACTTATCGCCACTGGCAGCAGCCACTGGTAACAGGATTAGCAGAGCGAGGTATGTAGGCG
GTGCTACAGAGTTCTTGAAGTGGTGGCCTAACTACGGCTACACTAGAAGAACAGTATTTGGTATCTGCGC
TCTGCTGAAGCCAGTTACCTTCGGAAAAAGAGTTGGTAGCTCTTGATCCGGCAAACAAACCACCGCTGGT
AGCGGTGGTTTTTTTGTTTGCAAGCAGCAGATTACGCGCAGAAAAAAAGGATCTCAAGAAGATCCTTTGA
TCTTTTCTACGGGGTCTGACGCTCAGTGGAACGAAAACTCACGTTAAGGGATTTTGGTCATGAGATTATC
AAAAAGGATCTTCACCTAGATCCTTTTAAATTAAAAATGAAGTTTTAAATCAATCTAAAGTATATATGAG
TAAACTTGGTCTGACAGTTACCAATGCTTAATCAGTGAGGCACCTATCTCAGCGATCTGTCTATTTCGTT
CATCCATAGTTGCATTTAAATTTCCGAACTCTCCAAGGCCCTCGTCGGAAAATCTTCAAACCTTTCGTCC
GATCCATCTTGCAGGCTACCTCTCGAACGAACTATCGCAAGTCTCTTGGCCGGCCTTGCGCCTTGGCTAT
TGCTTGGCAGCGCCTATCGCCAGGTATTACTCCAATCCCGAATATCCGAGATCGGGATCACCCGAGAGAA
GTTCAACCTACATCCTCAATCCCGATCTATCCGAGATCCGAGGAATATCGAAATCGGGGCGCGCCTGGTG
TACCGAGAACGATCCTCTCAGTGCGAGTCTCGACGATCCATATCGTTGCTTGGCAGTCAGCCAGTCGGAA
TCCAGCTTGGGACCCAGGAAGTCCAATCGTCAGATATTGTACTCAAGCCTGGTCACGGCAGCGTACCGAT
CTGTTTAAACCTAGATATTGATAGTCTGATCGGTCAACGTATAATCGAGTCCTAGCTTTTGCAAACATCT
ATCAAGAGACAGGATCAGCAGGAGGCTTTCGCATGAGTATTCAACATTTCCGTGTCGCCCTTATTCCCTT
TTTTGCGGCATTTTGCCTTCCTGTTTTTGCTCACCCAGAAACGCTGGTGAAAGTAAAAGATGCTGAAGAT
CAGTTGGGTGCGCGAGTGGGTTACATCGAACTGGATCTCAACAGCGGTAAGATCCTTGAGAGTTTTCGCC
CCGAAGAACGCTTTCCAATGATGAGCACTTTTAAAGTTCTGCTATGTGGCGCGGTATTATCCCGTATTGA
CGCCGGGCAAGAGCAACTCGGTCGCCGCATACACTATTCTCAGAATGACTTGGTTGAGTATTCACCAGTC
ACAGAAAAGCATCTTACGGATGGCATGACAGTAAGAGAATTATGCAGTGCTGCCATAACCATGAGTGATA
ACACTGCGGCCAACTTACTTCTGACAACGATTGGAGGACCGAAGGAGCTAACCGCTTTTTTGCACAACAT
GGGGGATCATGTAACTCGCCTTGATCGTTGGGAACCGGAGCTGAATGAAGCCATACCAAACGACGAGCGT
GACACCACGATGCCTGTAGCAATGGCAACAACCTTGCGTAAACTATTAACTGGCGAACTACTTACTCTAG
CTTCCCGGCAACAGTTGATAGACTGGATGGAGGCGGATAAAGTTGCAGGACCACTTCTGCGCTCGGCCCT
TCCGGCTGGCTGGTTTATTGCTGATAAATCTGGAGCCGGTGAGCGTGGGTCTCGCGGTATCATTGCAGCA
CTGGGGCCAGATGGTAAGCCCTCCCGTATCGTAGTTATCTACACGACGGGGAGTCAGGCAACTATGGATG
AACGAAATAGACAGATCGCTGAGATAGGTGCCTCACTGATTAAGCATTGGTAACCGATTCTAGGTGCATT
GGCGCAGAAAAAAATGCCTGATGCGACGCTGCGCGTCTTATACTCCCACATATGCCAGATTCAGCAACGG
ATACGGCTTCCCCAACTTGCCCACTTCCATACGTGTCCTCCTTACCAGAAATTTATCCTTAAGATCCCGA
ATCGTTTAAACTCGACTCTGGCTCTATCGAATCTCCGTCGTTTCGAGCTTACGCGAACAGCCGTGGCGCT
CATTTGCTCGTCGGGCATCGAATCTCGTCAGCTATCGTCAGCTTACCTTTTTGGCAGCGATCGCGGCTCC
CGACATCTTGGACCATTAGCTCCACAGGTATCTT
Features (pLannotate 1.2.2; 14 found; start..end, strand, type, name):
     46..92      -  terminator     T7 terminator: transcription terminator for bacteriophage T7 RNA polymerase
    110..158     -  polyA_signal   poly(A) signal: synthetic polyadenylation signal
    195..1373    +  promoter       EF-1α promoter: strong constitutive promoter for human elongation factor EF-1α
   1585..2196    +  CDS            L3: PRO_ADE05 - Experimental evidence at transcript level: Swiss-Prot protein existence level 2. Cleaves viral precursor proteins (pTP, pIIIa, pVI, pVII, pVIII, and pX) inside newly assembled particles giving rise to mature virions. Protease complexed to its cofactor slides along the viral DNA to specifically locate and cleave the viral precursors. Mature virions have a weakened organization compared to the unmature virions, thereby facilitating subsequent uncoating. Without maturation, the particle lacks infectivity and is unable to uncoat. Late in adenovirus infection, in the cytoplasm, may part
   2249..2370    -  polyA_signal   SV40 poly(A) signal: SV40 polyadenylation signal
   2393..2462    -  CDS            large T antigen (fragment): large T antigen from SV40 (simian virus 40)
   2485..2531    +  terminator     T7 terminator: transcription terminator for bacteriophage T7 RNA polymerase
   2561..2697    +  terminator     rrnG terminator: transcription terminator from the E. coli ribosomal RNA rrnG operon (Albrechtsen et al., 1991)
   2742..2813    +  misc_feature   3' β-globin insulator: insulator downstream of the human β-globin locus (Farrell et al., 2002)
   3039..3627    -  rep_origin     ori: high-copy-number ColE1/pMB1/pBR322/pUC origin of replication
   3799..3863    -  CDS            bla(M) (fragment): β-lactamase lacking the signal sequence; bla(M); allows cytosolic expression of β-lactamase
   4373..5233    +  CDS            AmpR: β-lactamase; bla; confers resistance to ampicillin, carbenicillin, and related antibiotics
   5246..5382    +  terminator     rrnG terminator: transcription terminator from the E. coli ribosomal RNA rrnG operon (Albrechtsen et al., 1991)
   5534..41      +  misc_feature   5' β-globin insulator (across the origin): insulator upstream of the human β-globin locus (Farrell et al., 2002)
