[The description below was written by a language model from this plasmid's Addgene catalogue record and pLannotate feature annotations shown in this document.]
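Description:
JD181 is a mammalian expression plasmid built on the Twist Bioscience pTwist high-copy backbone, carrying the adenoviral 23k gene under the human EF-1α promoter. It is propagated in E. coli through a high-copy ColE1/pUC-type origin and selected with ampicillin via an intact β-lactamase (AmpR) gene; a short additional β-lactamase fragment is also annotated in the backbone. The sequenced record is about 5.6 kb, consistent with the stated backbone plus a synthetic insert of roughly 660 bp that was introduced by Gibson assembly between NcoI and NheI sites, both of which are retained.

The expression cassette consists of the strong constitutive EF-1α promoter, followed by an open reading frame that the annotation matches to the adenovirus type 5 L3 protease (adenain). This enzyme cleaves viral precursor proteins inside newly assembled particles to produce mature, infectious virions. An SV40 polyadenylation signal, with an adjacent small remnant of the SV40 large T antigen coding region, lies downstream and terminates the transcript. The cassette and the bacterial elements are flanked by insulating parts typical of this backbone: T7 and rrnG transcription terminators, a synthetic poly(A) signal upstream of the promoter, and 5' and 3' β-globin insulator sequences, which together limit transcriptional read-through into or out of the insert. No tag, reporter or mammalian selection marker is annotated.

The associated publication concerns which adenoviral helper genes are sufficient for AAV production in HEK293 cells, so the plasmid appears intended for supplying this single adenoviral gene in trans by transfection to test its contribution to helper function, although the record does not describe its exact experimental use.
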