Addgene plasmid #229495: JD181
Purpose: Ef1a promoter driving expression of adenoviral 23k gene
Depositing lab: Nerea Zabaleta. Depositing organization: Schepens Eye Research Institute. Publication: E2A, VA RNA I, and L4-22k adenoviral helper genes are sufficient for AAV production in HEK293 cells. Doshi J, Couto E, Staiti J, Vandenberghe LH, Zabaleta N. Mol Ther Methods Clin Dev. 2024 Nov 13;32(4):101376. doi: 10.1016/j.omtm.2024.101376. eCollection 2024 Dec 12. PubMed 39670178.
Backbone
  Vector backbone: pTwist high copy
  Backbone manufacturer: Twist Bioscience
  Backbone size w/o insert (bp): 4947
  Vector type: Mammalian Expression, Adenoviral, AAV
Growth in bacteria
  Bacterial resistance: Ampicillin, 100 μg/mL
  Growth temperature: 37°C
  Growth strain: NEB Stable
  Copy number: High Copy
Gene/Insert
  Gene/Insert name: 23k
  Species: Synthetic
  Insert size (bp): 661
  Promoter: Ef1a
  Cloning method: Gibson Cloning
Terms and licenses: Academic/Nonprofit Terms; Industry Terms: Not Available to Industry
Depositor comments: 5' Cloning Site: NcoI (Not Destroyed), 3' Cloning Site: NheI (Not Destroyed)
How to cite: JD181 was a gift from Nerea Zabaleta (Addgene plasmid # 229495 ; http://n2t.net/addgene:229495 ; RRID:Addgene_229495)
